Addgene plasmid #133045: Sox2-SE-RGM-eGFP targeting vector
Purpose: Targeting vector of RGM-eGFP with homologous arms around Sox2 super-enhancer DMR
Depositing lab: Rudolf Jaenisch. Publication: Dynamic Enhancer DNA Methylation as Basis for Transcriptional and Cellular Heterogeneity of ESCs. Song Y, van den Berg PR, Markoulaki S, Soldner F, Dall'Agnese A, Henninger JE, Drotar J, Rosenau N, Cohen MA, Young RA, Semrau S, Stelzer Y, Jaenisch R. Mol Cell. 2019 Aug 15. pii: S1097-2765(19)30502-7. doi: 10.1016/j.molcel.2019.06.045. PubMed 31422875.
Backbone
  Vector backbone: pCR2.1 Topo vector
  Vector type: Mouse Targeting
  Selectable markers: Puromycin
Growth in bacteria
  Bacterial resistance: Ampicillin, 100 μg/mL
  Growth temperature: 30°C
  Growth strain: NEB Stable
  Copy number: Unknown
Gene/Insert
  Gene/Insert name: Sox2-SE-5arm-RGM-Sox2-SE-3arm
  Species: M. musculus (mouse)
  Cloning method: Restriction Enzyme; 5′ cloning site SbfI (not destroyed); 3′ cloning site FseI (not destroyed)
  Sequencing primers: 5′ caggaaacagctatgac; 3′ gtaaaacgacggccag
Terms and licenses: Academic/Nonprofit Terms; Industry Terms: Not Available to Industry
How to cite: Sox2-SE-RGM-eGFP targeting vector was a gift from Rudolf Jaenisch (Addgene plasmid # 133045 ; http://n2t.net/addgene:133045 ; RRID:Addgene_133045)
