[The description below was written by a language model from this plasmid's Addgene catalogue record and pLannotate feature annotations shown in this document.]
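Description:
Sox2-SE-RGM-eGFP targeting vector is a mouse gene-targeting plasmid built in the pCR2.1 TOPO cloning backbone. It is designed to insert an eGFP-based RGM reporter cassette by homologous recombination at the differentially methylated region (DMR) of the Sox2 super-enhancer. The backbone supplies a high-copy ColE1/pUC-type origin, an f1 origin, AmpR (the listed bacterial selection) and a Tn5-derived neo/kanamycin resistance gene. It also carries the remnants of the lacZα/lac promoter/T7 promoter cloning region typical of this vector.

The insert, cloned between SbfI and FseI sites, is recorded as a 5′ Sox2 super-enhancer arm, the RGM cassette and a 3′ Sox2 super-enhancer arm, all of mouse origin. The automated annotation does not label the homology arms. They presumably correspond to the unannotated stretches upstream of EGFP and downstream of the second loxP site. The annotated payload starts with a mammalian codon-optimized EGFP coding sequence, followed by a β-globin fragment and the rabbit β-globin polyadenylation signal. No promoter driving EGFP is annotated or stated in the record. The short "GAP promoter" hit within the insert is probably a spurious match.

Downstream of the reporter sits a puromycin selection cassette made up of the mouse PGK promoter, PuroR and the PGK poly(A) signal. It is flanked by two loxP sites in the same orientation, so correctly targeted cells can be selected with puromycin and the marker then excised with Cre, leaving only the reporter at the locus.

Based on the stated purpose and the associated study on enhancer DNA methylation dynamics in embryonic stem cells, the construct is used to knock the eGFP reporter into the Sox2 super-enhancer DMR. Fluorescence can then serve as a readout of the methylation state at that region in individual cells.
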