Features (pLannotate 1.2.2; 21 found; start..end, strand, type, name):
    926..1645    +  CDS            EGFP: the original enhanced GFP (Yang et al., 1996) mammalian codon-optimized
   1649..1729    +  CDS            HBB (fragment): HBB_PONPY - Experimental evidence at transcript level: Swiss-Prot protein existence level 2. Involved in oxygen transport from the lung to the various peripheral tissues. From Pongo pygmaeus (Bornean orangutan).
   1800..1855    +  polyA_signal   β-globin poly(A) signal: rabbit β-globin polyadenylation signal (Gil and Proudfoot, 1987)
   2216..2249    -  protein_bind   loxP: Cre-mediated recombination occurs in the 8-bp core sequence (GCATACAT). Cre recombinase
   2310..2809    +  promoter       PGK promoter: mouse phosphoglycerate kinase 1 promoter
   2849..3448    +  CDS            PuroR (fragment): puromycin N-acetyltransferase; pac from Streptomyces; confers resistance to puromycin
   3526..3978    +  polyA_signal   PGK poly(A) signal: mouse phosphoglycerate kinase 1 polyadenylation signal
   4005..4038    -  protein_bind   loxP: Cre-mediated recombination occurs in the 8-bp core sequence (GCATACAT). Cre recombinase
   4184..4201    +  promoter       GAP promoter (fragment): promoter for Pichia pastoris glyceraldehyde-3-phosphate dehydrogenase
   4908..4926    -  promoter       T7 promoter: promoter for bacteriophage T7 RNA polymerase
   4929..5086    +  CDS            lacZα (fragment): LacZα fragment of β-galactosidase; lacZ fragment
   5090..5518    +  rep_origin     f1 ori (sequence partly withheld): f1 bacteriophage origin of replication; arrow indicates direction of (+) strand synthesis
   5531..5830    +  CDS            tnpA (fragment): TN5P_ECOLX - Also known as tnp. Experimental evidence at protein level: Swiss-Prot protein existence level 1. Mediates transposition of transposon Tn5 by a 'cut and paste' mechanism. First, the monomeric transposase binds the 19 bp inverted DNA repeats flanking the transposon. Then, dimerization of the DNA- bound transposase creates a synaptic DNA complex. After nicking of the first DNA strand, excision of the transposon proceeds through a series of intermediates. The transposase then mediates the insertion of the transposon at a new site by strand transfer. The activity of the wild- type tran
   5862..6653    +  CDS            neo: KKA2_KLEPN - Also known as kan, nptII. Experimental evidence at protein level: Swiss-Prot protein existence level 1. Resistance to kanamycin, neomycin, paromomycin, ribostamycin, butirosin and gentamicin B. From Klebsiella pneumoniae.
   6657..6673    +  promoter       AmpR promoter (fragment): bla
   6674..7534    +  CDS            AmpR: β-lactamase; bla; confers resistance to ampicillin, carbenicillin, and related antibiotics
   7705..8293    +  rep_origin     ori: high-copy-number ColE1/pMB1/pBR322/pUC origin of replication
   8476..8568    +  CDS            lacI (fragment): lac repressor; lacI; The lac repressor binds to the lac operator to inhibit transcription in E. coli. This inhibition can be relieved by adding lactose or isopropyl-β-D-thiogalactopyranoside (IPTG).
   8581..8602    +  protein_bind   CAP binding site: CAP binding activates transcription in the presence of cAMP. E. coli catabolite activator protein
   8617..8647    +  promoter       lac promoter: promoter for the E. coli lac operon
   8655..6       +  protein_bind   lac operator (across the origin): The lac repressor binds to the lac operator to inhibit transcription in E. coli. This inhibition can be relieved by adding lactose or isopropyl-β-D-thiogalactopyranoside (IPTG). lac repressor encoded by lacI
>Addgene plasmid #133045 | Sox2-SE-RGM-eGFP targeting vector | addgene full sequence | sequence record 262064 | Addgene NGS Result
TAACAATTTCACACAGGAAACAGCTATGACCATGATTACGCCAAGCTTGGTACCGAGCTCGGATCCACTA
GTAACGGCCGCCAGTGTGCTGGAATTCGCCCTTTTCCTGCAGGCCGGGGTTTCCTGATCTCTTGCCCAAG
TGGCTGCTGTGCCCAGCATGTGGGCCCAATTTATTTTCCTACTTTTTCCAGGATGCGCAGATGCAGGAAC
TATCTTTGGTGTTTCTGTCTTTCTGCCTGCTCACCGCAGTTTCCGCTAACAAAACAAGCCTTTGTGCACT
TTGTTTGCAGTGTTGAGAACTGATCACAGGGACGTGGGAGAACCCCTCCCTGGAGCCGCGCGCGGCGACC
CTTTCTGTGGATCTGGCTTACTGAGGCTCAGTCCGCTTTGCCACACCGCCTCCTGCTGGCGGCTAGTTGA
CCTGCCGCGCTTTTTCTTCTGTGCGTCAGATACTTCACCAGGCCTGAGGGTCTTCTCTTTTCTTTTGAAA
TAGGGCTCAAGGAACCCAGGCAGACTGCAAACTCACTAAGTGGCCCGAAGCTGACTTTGAACTCATGATC
TTCTTGCATCCATTTTCGTGGAGCTGGGGTTGCCCATGCATACCACCACACCCAGCTTTCCGAGCCAGAC
AATTGACGCTCAAATTTCCGCAGTAGGAATGCTCAAGCATTCCTTTTGGTAGCTGCCTTTTGGCAGGACA
TTCCGGTCAGAGGGACAGAGACCCCTGCATTGCGGCAAAAATGTGCGCATGTGCAGCCATTGCCTGGGAC
GCATGCGTAGGGAGCCGCGCGACAAACCTGAGCCATTGCGGCAAGACTAGCGCAGAGAGGAGAGGGAGCC
GGAGATGCCAGACGCTTGGTTCTGAGGAGTGATTTGCAACGCAATGGAGCGAGGAAGGTCAGCTGGGCTT
GTGGATTCTGCTAGCATGGTGAGCAAGGGCGAGGAGCTGTTCACCGGGGTGGTGCCCATCCTGGTCGAGC
TGGACGGCGACGTAAACGGCCACAAGTTCAGCGTGTCCGGCGAGGGCGAGGGCGATGCCACCTACGGCAA
GCTGACCCTGAAGTTCATCTGCACCACCGGCAAGCTGCCCGTGCCCTGGCCCACCCTCGTGACCACCCTG
ACCTACGGCGTGCAGTGCTTCAGCCGCTACCCCGACCACATGAAGCAGCACGACTTCTTCAAGTCCGCCA
TGCCCGAAGGCTACGTCCAGGAGCGCACCATCTTCTTCAAGGACGACGGCAACTACAAGACCCGCGCCGA
GGTGAAGTTCGAGGGCGACACCCTGGTGAACCGCATCGAGCTGAAGGGCATCGACTTCAAGGAGGACGGC
AACATCCTGGGGCACAAGCTGGAGTACAACTACAACAGCCACAACGTCTATATCATGGCCGACAAGCAGA
AGAACGGCATCAAGGTGAACTTCAAGATCCGCCACAACATCGAGGACGGCAGCGTGCAGCTCGCCGACCA
CTACCAGCAGAACACCCCCATCGGCGACGGCCCCGTGCTGCTGCCCGACAACCACTACCTGAGCACCCAG
TCCGCCCTGAGCAAAGACCCCAACGAGAAGCGCGATCACATGGTCCTGCTGGAGTTCGTGACCGCCGCCG
GGATCACTCTCGGCATGGACGAGCTGTACAAGTAAACGCGTGAATTCACTCCTCAGGTGCAGGCTGCCTA
TCAGAAGGTGGTGGCTGGTGTGGCCAATGCCCTGGCTCACAAATACCACTGAGATCTTTTTCCCTCTGCC
AAAAATTATGGGGACATCATGAAGCCCCTTGAGCATCTGACTTCTGGCTAATAAAGGAAATTTATTTTCA
TTGCAATAGTGTGTTGGAATTTTTTGTGTCTCTCACTCGGAAGGACATATGGGAGGGCAAATCATTTAAA
ACATCAGAATGAGTATTTGGTTTAGAGTTTGGCAACATATGCCCATATGCTGGCTGCCATGAACAAAGGT
TGGCTATAAAGAGGTCATCAGTATATGAAACAGCCCCCTGCTGTCCATTCCTTATTCCATAGAAAAGCCT
TGACTTGAGGTTAGATTTTTTTTATATTTTGTTTTGTGTTATTTTTTTCTTTAACATCCCTAAAATTTTC
CTTACATGTTTTACTAGCCAGATTTTTCCTCCTCTCCTGACTACTCCCAGTCATAGCTGTCCCTCTTCTC
TTATGGAGATCCCTTAATTAACGATCATATTCAATAACCCTTAATATAACTTCGTATAATGTATGCTATA
CGAAGTTATTAGGTCTGAAGAGGAGTTTACGTCCAGCCAAGCTTAGGATCTCGACCTCGAAATTCTACCG
GGTAGGGGAGGCGCTTTTCCCAAGGCAGTCTGGAGCATGCGCTTTAGCAGCCCCGCTGGGCACTTGGCGC
TACACAAGTGGCCTCTGGCCTCGCACACATTCCACATCCACCGGTAGGCGCCAACCGGCTCCGTTCTTTG
GTGGCCCCTTCGCGCCACCTTCTACTCCTCCCCTAGTCAGGAAGTTCCCCCCCGCCCCGCAGCTCGCGTC
GTGCAGGACGTGACAAATGGAAGTAGCACGTCTCACTAGTCTCGTGCAGATGGACAGCACCGCTGAGCAA
TGGAAGCGGGTAGGCCTTTGGGGCAGCGGCCAATAGCAGCTTTGCTCCTTCGCTTTCTGGGCTCAGAGGC
TGGGAAGGGGTGGGTCCGGGGGCGGGCTCAGGGGCGGGCTCAGGGGCGGGGCGGGCGCCCGAAGGTCCTC
CGGAGGCCCGGCATTCTGCACGCTTCAAAAGCGCACGTCTGCCGCGCTGTTCTCCTCTTCCTCATCTCCG
GGCCTTTCGACCTGCATCCATCTAGATCTCGAGCAGCTGAAGCTTACCATGACCGAGTACAAGCCCACGG
TGCGCCTCGCCACCCGCGACGACGTCCCCAGGGCCGTACGCACCCTCGCCGCCGCGTTCGCCGACTACCC
CGCCACGCGCCACACCGTCGATCCGGACCGCCACATCGAGCGGGTCACCGAGCTGCAAGAACTCTTCCTC
ACGCGCGTCGGGCTCGACATCGGCAAGGTGTGGGTCGCGGACGACGGCGCCGCGGTGGCGGTCTGGACCA
CGCCGGAGAGCGTCGAAGCGGGGGCGGTGTTCGCCGAGATCGGCCCGCGCATGGCCGAGTTGAGCGGTTC
CCGGCTGGCCGCGCAGCAACAGATGGAAGGCCTCCTGGCGCCGCACCGGCCCAAGGAGCCCGCGTGGTTC
CTGGCCACCGTCGGCGTCTCGCCCGACCACCAGGGCAAGGGTCTGGGCAGCGCCGTCGTGCTCCCCGGAG
TGGAGGCGGCCGAGCGCGCCGGGGTGCCCGCCTTCCTGGAGACCTCCGCGCCCCACAACCTCCCCTTCTA
CGAGCGGCTCGGCTTCACCGTCACCGCCGACGTCGAGGTGCCCGAAGGACCGCGCACCTGGTGCATGACC
CGCAAGCCCGGTGCCTGACGCCCGCCCCACGACCCGCAGCGCCCGACCGAAAGGAGCGCACGACCCCATG
CATCGATGATATCAGATCCCCGGGATGCAGAAATTGATGATCTATTAAACAATAAAGATGTCCACTAAAA
TGGAAGTTTTTCCTGTCATACTTTGTTAAGAAGGGTGAGAACAGAGTACCTACATTTTGAATGGAAGGAT
TGGAGCTACGGGGGTGGGGGTGGGGTGGGATTAGATAAATGCCTGCTCTTTACTGAAGGCTCTTTACTAT
TGCTTTATGATAATGTTTCATAGTTGGATATCATAATTTAAACAAGCAAAACCAAATTAAGGGCCAGCTC
ATTCCTCCCACTCATGATCTATAGATCTATAGATCTCTCGTGGGATCATTGTTTTTCTCTTGATTCCCAC
TTTGTGGTTCTAAGTACTGTGGTTTCCAAATGTGTCAGTTTCATAGCCTGAAGAACGAGATCAGCAGCCT
CTGTTCCACATACACTTCATTCTCAGTATTGTTTTGCCAAGTTCTAATTCCATCAGAAGCTGGTCGAGAT
CCGGAACCCTTAATATAACTTCGTATAATGTATGCTATACGAAGTTATTAGGTCCCTCGAAGAGGTTCAC
TAGGCGCGCCGGAGGGGGCTGCATTCTCAGACAACTCTCAGTGGCTAGCTTGCCCTTTGACAAAACTTTG
CTAGGAATTTACCACCCCTACCCCCCCTCCCCAGACTCTCCCTTTGTAGCTCCTCTCTTCCCTTCTCTCT
CACTTGGCTCCCTGCTCATTTGACTGACAGCTTGGGCAAAGACTCCTCTCCTGCTGAGCTGAGACCCTGA
AGAGAATTCCACTAACACGTAAACAAGGTCTTGGCTGACCTTGAACTCACTATGTAGACCCTGCAGGTCT
CCTATTCTGACTTCTAAATTCCGGGATTAAAGGCATCACCACGCCTAGTCATTGATATGTCTTATTATTT
ATTTTATGAGTATGAATATTTTGCCTGTTTGTATGTCTGTGCACCATGTGCATGCCTGGTGCTAATGGAG
GCCAGAGGAGGGCATCAGGCCCTCTGGAGCTAGAGTTACAGATGGTTGTGAGCCTCTATGCACATGCTGG
GACCAGAACCCAGGTCCTCTGCAAGAGCAGCCAGTGCTCTTAACCACTGAGCCATCTTTTCAACTCCTCA
ATTTCCATCTTAAATTTTATTTTGTGCTGGGCTAGCCTTGGCTGTATAATAAGACCCAGTTTCAATAAGC
AATAAGGTTCATTTTATGTGTGTCTTAGAGGCTTGTATATCACACTGCTTAATCTTTTATTTTGGTGGGG
TACAGGACATTGAAATTGAGAGAGGGTTTCTTGTAACTGCAGCTGGTCTCGAACCTGTTTCGTAGCGGCC
GGCCAATAAGGGCGAATTCTGCAGATATCCATCACACTGGCGGCCGCTCGAGCATGCATCTAGAGGGCCC
AATTCGCCCTATAGTGAGTCGTATTACAATTCACTGGCCGTCGTTTTACAACGTCGTGACTGGGAAAACC
CTGGCGTTACCCAACTTAATCGCCTTGCAGCACATCCCCCTTTCGCCAGCTGGCGTAATAGCGAAGAGGC
CCGCACCGATCGCCCTTCCCAACAGTTGCGCAGCCTGAATGGCGAATGG
[124 nt withheld, positions 5090-5213]
C
[91 nt withheld, positions 5215-5305]
A
[49 nt withheld, positions 5307-5355]
CCTTTGACGTTGGAGTCCACGTTCTTT
[37 nt withheld, positions 5383-5419]
ACCCTATCTCGGTCTATTCTTTTGATTTATAAGGGATTTTGCCGATTTCGGCCTATTGGTTAAAAAATGA
GCTGATTTAACAAAAATTTAACGCGAATTTTAACAAAATTCAGGGCGCAAGGGCTGCTAAAGGAAGCGGA
ACACGTAGAAAGCCAGTCCGCAGAAACGGTGCTGACCCCGGATGAATGTCAGCTACTGGGCTATCTGGAC
AAGGGAAAACGCAAGCGCAAAGAGAAAGCAGGTAGCTTGCAGTGGGCTTACATGGCGATAGCTAGACTGG
GCGGTTTTATGGACAGCAAGCGAACCGGAATTGCCAGCTGGGGCGCCCTCTGGTAAGGTTGGGAAGCCCT
GCAAAGTAAACTGGATGGCTTTCTTGCCGCCAAGGATCTGATGGCGCAGGGGATCAAGATCTGATCAAGA
GACAGGATGAGGATCGTTTCGCATGATTGAACAAGATGGATTGCACGCAGGTTCTCCGGCCGCTTGGGTG
GAGAGGCTATTCGGCTATGACTGGGCACAACAGACAATCGGCTGCTCTGATGCCGCCGTGTTCCGGCTGT
CAGCGCAGGGGCGCCCGGTTCTTTTTGTCAAGACCGACCTGTCCGGTGCCCTGAATGAACTGCAGGACGA
GGCAGCGCGGCTATCGTGGCTGGCCACGACGGGCGTTCCTTGCGCAGCTGTGCTCGACGTTGTCACTGAA
GCGGGAAGGGACTGGCTGCTATTGGGCGAAGTGCCGGGGCAGGATCTCCTGTCATCCCACCTTGCTCCTG
CCGAGAAAGTATCCATCATGGCTGATGCAATGCGGCGGCTGCATACGCTTGATCCGGCTACCTGCCCATT
CGACCACCAAGCGAAACATCGCATCGAGCGAGCACGTACTCGGATGGAAGCCGGTCTTGTCGATCAGGAT
GATCTGGACGAAGAGCATCAGGGGCTCGCGCCAGCCGAACTGTTCGCCAGGCTCAAGGCGCGCATGCCCG
ACGGCGAGGATCTCGTCGTGACCCATGGCGATGCCTGCTTGCCGAATATCATGGTGGAAAATGGCCGCTT
TTCTGGATTCATCGACTGTGGCCGGCTGGGTGTGGCGGACCGCTATCAGGACATAGCGTTGGCTACCCGT
GATATTGCTGAAGAGCTTGGCGGCGAATGGGCTGACCGCTTCCTCGTGCTTTACGGTATCGCCGCTCCCG
ATTCGCAGCGCATCGCCTTCTATCGCCTTCTTGACGAGTTCTTCTGAATTGAAAAAGGAAGAGTATGAGT
ATTCAACATTTCCGTGTCGCCCTTATTCCCTTTTTTGCGGCATTTTGCCTTCCTGTTTTTGCTCACCCAG
AAACGCTGGTGAAAGTAAAAGATGCTGAAGATCAGTTGGGTGCACGAGTGGGTTACATCGAACTGGATCT
CAACAGCGGTAAGATCCTTGAGAGTTTTCGCCCCGAAGAACGTTTTCCAATGATGAGCACTTTTAAAGTT
CTGCTATGTGGCGCGGTATTATCCCGTATTGACGCCGGGCAAGAGCAACTCGGTCGCCGCATACACTATT
CTCAGAATGACTTGGTTGAGTACTCACCAGTCACAGAAAAGCATCTTACGGATGGCATGACAGTAAGAGA
ATTATGCAGTGCTGCCATAACCATGAGTGATAACACTGCGGCCAACTTACTTCTGACAACGATCGGAGGA
CCGAAGGAGCTAACCGCTTTTTTGCACAACATGGGGGATCATGTAACTCGCCTTGATCGTTGGGAACCGG
AGCTGAATGAAGCCATACCAAACGACGAGCGTGACACCACGATGCCTGTAGCAATGGCAACAACGTTGCG
CAAACTATTAACTGGCGAACTACTTACTCTAGCTTCCCGGCAACAATTAATAGACTGGATGGAGGCGGAT
AAAGTTGCAGGACCACTTCTGCGCTCGGCCCTTCCGGCTGGCTGGTTTATTGCTGATAAATCTGGAGCCG
GTGAGCGTGGGTCTCGCGGTATCATTGCAGCACTGGGGCCAGATGGTAAGCCCTCCCGTATCGTAGTTAT
CTACACGACGGGGAGTCAGGCAACTATGGATGAACGAAATAGACAGATCGCTGAGATAGGTGCCTCACTG
ATTAAGCATTGGTAACTGTCAGACCAAGTTTACTCATATATACTTTAGATTGATTTAAAACTTCATTTTT
AATTTAAAAGGATCTAGGTGAAGATCCTTTTTGATAATCTCATGACCAAAATCCCTTAACGTGAGTTTTC
GTTCCACTGAGCGTCAGACCCCGTAGAAAAGATCAAAGGATCTTCTTGAGATCCTTTTTTTCTGCGCGTA
ATCTGCTGCTTGCAAACAAAAAAACCACCGCTACCAGCGGTGGTTTGTTTGCCGGATCAAGAGCTACCAA
CTCTTTTTCCGAAGGTAACTGGCTTCAGCAGAGCGCAGATACCAAATACTGTTCTTCTAGTGTAGCCGTA
GTTAGGCCACCACTTCAAGAACTCTGTAGCACCGCCTACATACCTCGCTCTGCTAATCCTGTTACCAGTG
GCTGCTGCCAGTGGCGATAAGTCGTGTCTTACCGGGTTGGACTCAAGACGATAGTTACCGGATAAGGCGC
AGCGGTCGGGCTGAACGGGGGGTTCGTGCACACAGCCCAGCTTGGAGCGAACGACCTACACCGAACTGAG
ATACCTACAGCGTGAGCTATGAGAAAGCGCCACGCTTCCCGAAGGGAGAAAGGCGGACAGGTATCCGGTA
AGCGGCAGGGTCGGAACAGGAGAGCGCACGAGGGAGCTTCCAGGGGGAAACGCCTGGTATCTTTATAGTC
CTGTCGGGTTTCGCCACCTCTGACTTGAGCGTCGATTTTTGTGATGCTCGTCAGGGGGGCGGAGCCTATG
GAAAAACGCCAGCAACGCGGCCTTTTTACGGTTCCTGGCCTTTTGCTGGCCTTTTGCTCACATGTTCTTT
CCTGCGTTATCCCCTGATTCTGTGGATAACCGTATTACCGCCTTTGAGTGAGCTGATACCGCTCGCCGCA
GCCGAACGACCGAGCGCAGCGAGTCAGTGAGCGAGGAAGCGGAAGAGCGCCCAATACGCAAACCGCCTCT
CCCCGCGCGTTGGCCGATTCATTAATGCAGCTGGCACGACAGGTTTCCCGACTGGAAAGCGGGCAGTGAG
CGCAACGCAATTAATGTGAGTTAGCTCACTCATTAGGCACCCCAGGCTTTACACTTTATGCTTCCGGCTC
GTATGTTGTGTGGAATTGTGAGCGGA
